>Addgene plasmid #29011 | pEMS1062 | addgene partial sequence | sequence record 41369 | CRE-R 5'-gcaaacggacagaagcattt-3'
ATGTCCATCAGGTTCTTGCGAACCTCATCACTCGTTGCATCGACCGGTAATGCAGGCAAATTTTGGTGTA
CGGTCAGTAAATTGGACATGAAGTTCCTATACTTTCTAGAGAATAGGAACTTCAGATCTGAGTCCGGTAG
CGCCACGTGACGCGTTGGACTCCAGTCACTTTTCTGCTGGCCTCTGCCCCGGCCCAGTGCCAGAGAGGGC
CTTTTAAACGTCCAGGACGTGGGGGTGTGGATTCCCCCCATCCCCAAATCCCCAGCTCATGCCCCATCTG
CTCCCACCCAAGCTTAAGCCCCATAAAGATCATCCAGATAATTGTTTGCCCACAACGATGCTGGATCTGG
CATGGTGGGTAGGGGGCAGGGCGACCTGAGCTTGGACCTCGCTGTGCCCAGCAGCAATGACTGGACCCCA
GGGACTCTCAGGTGTGATGTCACAAAAGGCCTGAGCAGCGTCCCCACAGTTGGAGAAGGGAGGCCAACAG
TGTAGGGTGGTAGCTGGCTTAGGGAGGACTTGCAGGTGTCCCCACCCAGCCACCCAGGTTCCCCCACTGG
CTCCTGGAAGGGCAGCTGCCACCTGCAGTCGGTAAAGAAAAAGGAGGTTGGAGTCAAAGGCCCCTTCCCT
CCCTCCCTCTCTGCACCTGCCTCAGACACCACCCGCCACCCTAGCTCCAGCTCTGTCTCCTTGGCAGCAA
GTCAAGGGG
