>Addgene plasmid #29011 | pEMS1062 | addgene partial sequence | sequence record 43760 | oEMS2303 5'-AGACTCACTCGTTAATTAGGTGCCC-3'
GGGCCTGAGCCTTCCTCCGTCTTCTCCTCCTGATCCGGACACTTCATTGGCATAGAGGGAGAGAGTGTGA
ACTTGGCCCTTTGTGGAACAGAGGAGGCTCGGGCAGAGGTGGTGATAGTGCAGCCCATTCATTCTGAGAT
GAAACTTCCACTGGTTTCCGTAAAGACGTCTTGGGGAGGGAAGGGAAGGGGATGGGGACCTCCCAGTGGT
ATCCCCTGCTTGGGCACTGAGGGAAAGCCACAGTGGCTCGGGGTAAAAGGCAGGGACATCCTCTCCCCGC
CTGCCTCTGTCCCCAGGGAGTCTCGCCTCCTGTTCCCACCTGGGGCTAGGGTGATAGAGGAGAGGAGATA
GCTCAACCTGGCATTTAGGTGGTGTGGGAACAGGAGACCCCAGACTTTCTTGTTTTGGGGTCTGGGGCAG
GCAACCAGGCTCCAGGGACAGTGAGTTGAAGGAAGGGTGGCTGGGAGACCCCTTGACTTGCTGCCAAGGA
GACAGAGCTGGAGCTAGGGTGGCGGGTGGTGTCTGAGGCAGGTGCAGAGAGGGAGGGAGGGAAGGGGCCT
TTGACTCCAACCTCCTTTTTCTTTACCGACTGCAGGTGGCAGCTGCCCTTCCAGGAGCCAGTGGGGGAAC
CTGGGTGGCTGGGTGGGGACACCTGCAAGTCCTCCCTAAGCCAGCTACCACCCTACACTGTTGGCCTCCC
TTCTCCAACTGTGGGGACGCTGCTCAGGCCTTTTGTGACATCACACCTGAGAGTCCCTGG
