[The description below was written by a language model from this plasmid's Addgene catalogue record.]
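Description:
pEMS1062 is a high-copy homologous recombination plasmid built on the pEMS1040 backbone (about 17.6 kb without insert) and designed for gene targeting at the mouse Hprt locus. It is also catalogued as a mammalian expression vector. It is propagated in E. coli under ampicillin selection. The record provides no feature table, so the origin of replication, the Hprt homology arms and any mammalian selection elements are not described in detail here. The stated vector type does imply that the backbone carries sequences directing site-specific insertion of the cassette at Hprt, an approach generally used to obtain single-copy, position-controlled transgenes.

The payload is listed as Ple155-Cre/EGFP-NLS. Ple155 is a Pleiades MiniPromoter, a compact regulatory element derived from the human PCP2 (Purkinje cell protein 2) gene and designed to restrict expression to ON bipolar cells of the retina. The recorded insert size of about 1.65 kb, cloned between SacI and MluI sites, most plausibly refers to the MiniPromoter itself rather than the whole cassette, although the record does not say so explicitly. The promoter is placed upstream of a Cre/EGFP reporter with a nuclear localisation signal, so cells in which Ple155 is active should both express a nuclear fluorescent marker and carry out Cre-mediated recombination at loxP sites.

The construct serves to test and characterise the cell-type specificity of Ple155 in a defined genomic context in mouse. It belongs to a wider effort to develop small human promoters for restricted expression in the eye and brain, including promoters compatible with rAAV delivery.
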