Addgene plasmid #29011: pEMS1062
Purpose: The plasmid contains the Pleaides (Ple) MiniPromoter Ple155 derived from the human PCP2 gene and designed for expression in ON Bipolar cells of the retina.
Depositing lab: Elizabeth Simpson. Depositing organization: University of British Columbia. Publication: Human MiniPromoters for ocular-rAAV expression in ON bipolar, cone, corneal, endothelial, Muller glial, and PAX6 cells. Korecki AJ, Cueva-Vargas JL, Fornes O, Agostinone J, Farkas RA, Hickmott JW, Lam SL, Mathelier A, Zhou M, Wasserman WW, Di Polo A, Simpson EM. Gene Ther. 2021 Feb 2. pii: 10.1038/s41434-021-00227-z. doi: 10.1038/s41434-021-00227-z. PubMed 33531684.
Backbone
  Vector backbone: pEMS1040
  Backbone size w/o insert (bp): 17590
  Vector type: Mammalian Expression ; High copy number homologous recombination plasmid for gene targeting at the mouse Hprt locus
Growth in bacteria
  Bacterial resistance: Ampicillin, 100 μg/mL
  Growth temperature: 37°C
  Growth strain: DH5alpha
  Growth instructions: DH10B
  Copy number: High Copy
Gene/Insert
  Gene/Insert name: Ple155-Cre/EGFP-NLS (alt names: PCP2; Purkinje cell protein 2)
  Insert size (bp): 1652
  Promoter: MiniPromoter Ple155 from the human PCP2 gene
  Cloning method: Restriction Enzyme; 5′ cloning site SacI (unknown if destroyed); 3′ cloning site MluI (unknown if destroyed)
  Sequencing primers: 5′ Unknown
Terms and licenses: Academic/Nonprofit Terms; Industry Terms: Not Available to Industry
Depositor comments: Additional References: 1 Korecki, A. J. et al. Twenty-Seven Tamoxifen-Inducible iCre-Driver Mouse Strains for Eye and Brain, Including Seventeen Carrying a New Inducible-First Constitutive-Ready Allele. Genetics 211, 1155-1177 (2019). 2 de Leeuw, C. N. et al. rAAV-Compatible MiniPromoters for Restricted Expression in the Brain and Eye. Molecular Brain 9, 52 (2016). 3 Scalabrino, M. L. et al. Intravitreal delivery of a novel AAV vector targets ON bipolar cells and restores visual function in a mouse model of complete congenital stationary night blindness. Hum Mol Genet 24, 6229-6239, doi:10.1093/hmg/ddv341, ddv341 [pii] (2015). 4 de Leeuw, C. N. et al. Targeted CNS delivery using human MiniPromoters and demonstrated compatibility with adeno-associated viral vectors. Mol Ther Methods Clin Dev 1, 1-15 (2014).
How to cite: pEMS1062 was a gift from Elizabeth Simpson (Addgene plasmid # 29011 ; http://n2t.net/addgene:29011 ; RRID:Addgene_29011)
